>Addgene plasmid #25815 | TmSir2 | addgene partial sequence | sequence record 31828 | 25815 with T7
GAATTCCCTCTGAATATTTTGTTTACTTTAAGAAGGAGATATACATATGAAAATGAAGGAATTCCTGGAT
CTTCTCAATGAATCCAGATTGACCGTCACTCTCACGGGAGCCGGTATCAGTACCCCAAGCGGCATACCAG
ATTTCAGAGGACCGAATGGGATATACAAAAAGTATTCCCAGAATGTCTTCGACATAGATTTCTTCTATTC
TCACCCTGAGGAATTCTACAGATTCGCTAAAGAAGGCATTTTCCCCATGTTACAAGCAAAACCGAACCTT
GCACACGTGCTGCTCGCAAAACTGGAAGAAAAGGGCCTGATAGAGGCTGTGATCACACAGAATATAGACA
GACTTCACCAGAGAGCGGGCAGTAAAAAAGTGATAGAACTCCATGGAAACGTTGAGGAGTATTACTGTGT
GAGATGTGAGAAAAAATACACCGTCGAAGATGTTATAAAGAAACTCGAATCATCGGATGTTCCACTCTGT
GACGACTGCAACAGCTTGATCAGGCCGAACATCGTGTTCTTCGGGGAAAATCTGCCGCAAGATGCCCTCA
GGGAAGCGATCGGGCTTTCATCCAGAGCCAGTTTGATGATCGTCCTGGGATCTTCGCTCGTTGTGTATCC
CGCTGCCGAGCTTCCCCTCATAACTGTCAGGAGTGGCGGAAAGCTCGTTATCGTGAATTTGGGAGAAACT
CCTTTCGACGATATCGCAACTTTGAAGTACAACATGGACGTCGTCGAGTTCGCCAGAAGAGTGATGGAAG
AGGGAGGTATCTCATGAGGATCCGGCTGCTAACAAAGCCCGAAAGGAAGCTGAGTTGGCTGCTGCCACCG
CTGAGCANTAACTAGCATAACCCCTTGGGGCCTCTAACGGGTCTTGAGG
