[The description below was written by a language model from this plasmid's Addgene catalogue record.]
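Description:
TmSir2 is a bacterial expression plasmid built on the pET11a backbone (recorded as 5677 bp without insert) that carries the Sir2 homologue from the thermophilic bacterium Thermotoga maritima. The 741 bp coding insert was placed between the NdeI and BamHI sites of the vector, both of which remain intact, so the open reading frame can be excised or exchanged with the same enzymes. Cloning through NdeI normally positions the gene's own start codon directly at the vector's translation initiation site. The record lists no affinity tag or fusion partner, which suggests an untagged native protein, though this is not explicitly stated. The plasmid confers ampicillin resistance, is catalogued as low copy, and is maintained in a standard cloning strain (DH5alpha).

No feature table is provided, so the regulatory elements are not itemised. The listed T7 and T7 terminator sequencing primers fit the general pET design, in which the insert sits between a T7 promoter and a T7 terminator. In that system transcription depends on T7 RNA polymerase, so protein production typically requires transfer into an expression host that supplies this polymerase under inducible control, rather than the propagation strain.

Sir2 enzymes (sirtuins) are NAD+-dependent protein deacetylases. The associated publication concerns the mechanism of sirtuin inhibition by nicotinamide and how the NAD+ cosubstrate specificity of a Sir2 enzyme can be altered. The construct is therefore suited to recombinant production of Thermotoga maritima Sir2 for biochemical, enzymological and likely structural studies of sirtuin catalysis and inhibition.
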