Addgene plasmid #25815: TmSir2
Depositing lab: Cynthia Wolberger. Depositing organization: Johns Hopkins University and School of Medicine. Publication: Mechanism of Sirtuin Inhibition by Nicotinamide: Altering the NAD(+) Cosubstrate Specificity of a Sir2 Enzyme. Avalos JL, Bever KM, Wolberger C. Mol Cell 2005 Mar 18;17(6):855-68. 10.1016/j.molcel.2005.02.022 PubMed 15780941.
Backbone
  Vector backbone: PET11a
  Backbone size w/o insert (bp): 5677
  Vector type: Bacterial Expression
Growth in bacteria
  Bacterial resistance: Ampicillin, 100 μg/mL
  Growth temperature: 37°C
  Growth strain: DH5alpha
  Copy number: Low Copy
Gene/Insert
  Gene/Insert name: Tm Sir2
  Species: Thermotoga Maritima
  Insert size (bp): 741
  GenBank ID: NP_228300
  Cloning method: Restriction Enzyme; 5′ cloning site NdeI (not destroyed); 3′ cloning site BamHI (not destroyed)
  Sequencing primers: 5′ T7; 3′ T7term
Terms and licenses: Academic/Nonprofit Terms; Industry Terms: Not Available to Industry
How to cite: TmSir2 was a gift from Cynthia Wolberger (Addgene plasmid # 25815 ; http://n2t.net/addgene:25815 ; RRID:Addgene_25815)
